Addgene plasmid #85670: pEGFP-p97
Purpose: Expression of p97 with N-terminal GFP tag
Depositing lab: Hemmo Meyer. Publication: VCP/p97 cooperates with YOD1, UBXD1 and PLAA to drive clearance of ruptured lysosomes by autophagy. Papadopoulos C, Kirchner P, Bug M, Grum D, Koerver L, Schulze N, Poehler R, Dressler A, Fengler S, Arhzaouy K, Lux V, Ehrmann M, Weihl CC, Meyer H. EMBO J. 2016 Oct 17. pii: e201695148. 10.15252/embj.201695148 PubMed 27753622.
Backbone
  Vector backbone: pEGFP-C1
  Vector type: Mammalian Expression
  Selectable markers: Neomycin (select with G418)
Growth in bacteria
  Bacterial resistance: Kanamycin, 50 μg/mL
  Growth temperature: 37°C
  Growth strain: DH5alpha
  Copy number: Unknown
Gene/Insert
  Gene/Insert name: p97 (alt names: VCP; valosin-containing protein)
  Species: R. norvegicus (rat)
  GenBank ID: NM_053864.2
  Entrez Gene: Vcp
  Promoter: CMV
  Tag / fusion protein: GFP (N terminal on backbone)
  Cloning method: Restriction Enzyme; 5′ cloning site XhoI (not destroyed); 3′ cloning site BamHI (not destroyed)
  Sequencing primers: 5′ CMV-F; 3′ SV40pA-R
Resource information
  A portion of this plasmid was derived from a plasmid made by: cloned from pcDNA5-p97-wt-myc-strep (Ritz et al. 2011, NCB)
Terms and licenses: Academic/Nonprofit Terms; Industry Terms: Not Available to Industry
Depositor comments: Addgene NGS results found the addition of amino acids GSTGSR at the C-terminus of the p97 translation
How to cite: pEGFP-p97 was a gift from Hemmo Meyer (Addgene plasmid # 85670 ; http://n2t.net/addgene:85670 ; RRID:Addgene_85670)
