[The description below was written by a language model from this plasmid's Addgene catalogue record and pLannotate feature annotations shown in this document.]
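Description:
pEGFP-p97 is a 7,110 bp mammalian expression plasmid built on the pEGFP-C1 backbone that produces rat p97 (also called VCP, valosin-containing protein; gene Vcp) fused at its N-terminus to EGFP. The human cytomegalovirus immediate-early enhancer and promoter drive a single open reading frame in which the EGFP coding sequence is followed by a short remnant of the multiple cloning site, acting as a linker, and then the full p97 coding region, inserted between XhoI and BamHI sites that both remain intact. Transcripts are terminated by the SV40 polyadenylation signal. Full-plasmid sequencing showed that the p97 reading frame carries six additional amino acids at its C-terminus, presumably read through from vector sequence. The insert was subcloned from an earlier myc-strep-tagged p97 expression plasmid.

The backbone carries a ColE1/pUC-type origin for propagation in E. coli and an f1 origin. A single NeoR/KanR (Tn5 aminoglycoside phosphotransferase) gene serves both hosts. A bacterial bla-type promoter drives it for kanamycin selection in bacteria, and the SV40 enhancer/early promoter with an HSV TK poly(A) signal drives it for G418 selection of mammalian cells. The small annotated fragments of large T antigen, ble and bGH poly(A) are short sequence matches within the backbone rather than functional elements.

p97 is an AAA-type ATPase involved in membrane and protein-homeostasis processes. This construct allows the protein to be visualised in living or fixed mammalian cells by GFP fluorescence. The associated work examined its cooperation with cofactors in the autophagic clearance of ruptured lysosomes.
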