Features (pLannotate 1.2.2; 15 found; start..end, strand, type, name):
      1..717     +  CDS            EGFP: EGFP is a basic (constitutively fluorescent) green fluorescent protein published in 1996, derived from Aequorea victoria. It is reported to be a rapidly-maturing weak dimer with moderate acid sensitivity.
    718..737     +  misc_feature   MCS (fragment): multiple cloning site
    739..3156    +  CDS            Vcp: TERA_RAT - Experimental evidence at protein level: Swiss-Prot protein existence level 1. Necessary for the fragmentation of Golgi stacks during mitosis and for their reassembly after mitosis. Involved in the formation of the transitional endoplasmic reticulum (tER). The transfer of membranes from the endoplasmic reticulum to the Golgi apparatus occurs via 50-70 nm transition vesicles which derive from part-rough, part-smooth transitional elements of the endoplasmic reticulum (tER) (PubMed:10930451, PubMed:12411482). Vesicle budding from the tER is an ATP-dependent process (PubMed:10930451, Pub
   3179..3263    +  CDS            large T antigen (fragment): large T antigen from SV40 (simian virus 40)
   3286..3407    +  polyA_signal   SV40 poly(A) signal: SV40 polyadenylation signal
   3441..3869    -  rep_origin     f1 ori (sequence partly withheld): f1 bacteriophage origin of replication; arrow indicates direction of (+) strand synthesis
   3896..4000    +  promoter       AmpR promoter: bla
   4002..4359    +  promoter       SV40 promoter: SV40 enhancer and early promoter
   4394..5188    +  CDS            NeoR/KanR: aminoglycoside phosphotransferase from Tn5; aph(3')-II (or nptII); confers resistance to neomycin, kanamycin, and G418 (Geneticin®)
   5209..5361    +  CDS            ble (fragment): BLE_KLEPN - Experimental evidence at protein level: Swiss-Prot protein existence level 1. Binding protein with a strong affinity to the bleomycin family of antibiotics. Binds to CL990; an antimitotic-antibiotic compound. From Klebsiella pneumoniae.
   5420..5467    +  polyA_signal   HSV TK poly(A) signal: herpes simplex virus thymidine kinase polyadenylation signal (Cole and Stacy, 1985)
   5558..5574    -  polyA_signal   bGH poly(A) signal (fragment): bovine growth hormone polyadenylation signal
   5796..6384    +  rep_origin     ori: high-copy-number ColE1/pMB1/pBR322/pUC origin of replication
   6559..6862    +  enhancer       CMV enhancer: human cytomegalovirus immediate early enhancer
   6863..7066    +  promoter       CMV promoter: human cytomegalovirus (CMV) immediate early promoter
>Addgene plasmid #85670 | pEGFP-p97 | addgene full sequence | sequence record 171123 | Addgene NGS Result
ATGGTGAGCAAGGGCGAGGAGCTGTTCACCGGGGTGGTGCCCATCCTGGTCGAGCTGGACGGCGACGTAA
ACGGCCACAAGTTCAGCGTGTCCGGCGAGGGCGAGGGCGATGCCACCTACGGCAAGCTGACCCTGAAGTT
CATCTGCACCACCGGCAAGCTGCCCGTGCCCTGGCCCACCCTCGTGACCACCCTGACCTACGGCGTGCAG
TGCTTCAGCCGCTACCCCGACCACATGAAGCAGCACGACTTCTTCAAGTCCGCCATGCCCGAAGGCTACG
TCCAGGAGCGCACCATCTTCTTCAAGGACGACGGCAACTACAAGACCCGCGCCGAGGTGAAGTTCGAGGG
CGACACCCTGGTGAACCGCATCGAGCTGAAGGGCATCGACTTCAAGGAGGACGGCAACATCCTGGGGCAC
AAGCTGGAGTACAACTACAACAGCCACAACGTCTATATCATGGCCGACAAGCAGAAGAACGGCATCAAGG
TGAACTTCAAGATCCGCCACAACATCGAGGACGGCAGCGTGCAGCTCGCCGACCACTACCAGCAGAACAC
CCCCATCGGCGACGGCCCCGTGCTGCTGCCCGACAACCACTACCTGAGCACCCAGTCCGCCCTGAGCAAA
GACCCCAACGAGAAGCGCGATCACATGGTCCTGCTGGAGTTCGTGACCGCCGCCGGGATCACTCTCGGCA
TGGACGAGCTGTACAAGTCCGGACTCAGATCTCGAGCCATGGCCTCTGGAGCCGATTCAAAAGGTGATGA
TTTATCAACAGCCATTCTCAAACAGAAGAACCGTCCCAATCGGTTAATTGTTGATGAAGCCATCAATGAA
GATAACAGTGTGGTGTCCTTGTCCCAGCCCAAGATGGATGAACTACAGTTGTTCAGAGGTGACACGGTGT
TGCTAAAAGGAAAGAAGAGAAGGGAAGCTGTATGCATTGTTCTTTCTGATGACACGTGTTCTGATGAGAA
GATTCGAATGAATAGAGTTGTTCGGAATAACCTCCGAGTTCGCCTAGGAGATGTCATCAGCATCCAGCCA
TGCCCTGATGTAAAGTATGGCAAACGTATCCATGTGCTACCCATTGATGACACAGTGGAAGGCATCACTG
GCAATCTTTTTGAGGTATACCTTAAGCCGTACTTCCTGGAAGCATATCGGCCCATCCGTAAAGGAGATAT
TTTCCTTGTCCGGGGTGGGATGCGTGCTGTGGAGTTCAAAGTAGTAGAGACAGATCCCAGCCCTTACTGT
ATTGTTGCTCCAGACACAGTGATCCACTGTGAGGGGGAGCCAATCAAGCGAGAGGATGAGGAGGAGTCCT
TAAATGAAGTAGGCTATGATGACATCGGTGGTTGCAGGAAGCAGCTAGCTCAGATAAAGGAGATGGTGGA
GCTGCCACTGAGACATCCTGCACTCTTTAAGGCAATTGGTGTGAAGCCTCCTCGGGGAATCTTGCTATAT
GGACCTCCTGGGACAGGGAAAACCTTGATTGCCCGAGCTGTGGCAAATGAAACTGGAGCCTTCTTCTTTC
TGATCAATGGTCCTGAAATCATGAGCAAATTGGCTGGTGAGTCTGAGAGCAACCTTCGTAAAGCCTTTGA
GGAAGCTGAAAAGAATGCTCCTGCCATCATCTTCATCGACGAGCTTGATGCCATTGCACCCAAAAGAGAG
AAAACTCACGGGGAAGTGGAGCGTCGCATCGTGTCTCAGTTGTTGACCCTTATGGATGGCCTAAAGCAGA
GAGCACATGTGATAGTTATGGCAGCAACCAATAGACCCAACAGCATTGACCCAGCCCTACGGCGATTTGG
TCGCTTTGACAGAGAGGTAGATATTGGAATCCCTGATGCTACAGGACGTTTGGAAATTCTTCAGATCCAT
ACCAAGAACATGAAACTGGCAGATGATGTGGACTTGGAACAGGTAGCCAATGAGACTCATGGTCATGTGG
GTGCTGACTTGGCAGCCCTGTGTTCAGAGGCTGCTCTACAGGCCATCCGGAAAAAAATGGACCTCATTGA
CCTAGAAGATGAGACCATTGACGCTGAGGTCATGAATTCCCTGGCAGTTACTATGGATGACTTCCGGTGG
GCCTTAAGTCAAAGCAACCCATCAGCACTTCGGGAAACTGTGGTAGAAGTGCCACAAGTAACCTGGGAAG
ACATTGGAGGCCTGGAGGATGTCAAACGGGAGCTTCAGGAGTTGGTTCAGTATCCTGTGGAGCATCCAGA
CAAATTCCTCAAATTTGGCATGACTCCTTCCAAAGGTGTTCTTTTCTATGGACCGCCTGGCTGTGGGAAA
ACCTTACTGGCCAAAGCCATTGCTAATGAATGCCAGGCTAACTTCATCTCCATCAAGGGTCCTGAGCTGC
TTACCATGTGGTTTGGGGAATCTGAGGCCAATGTCAGGGAAATATTTGACAAGGCACGACAAGCTGCCCC
CTGTGTACTCTTCTTTGATGAGTTAGATTCAATTGCCAAGGCTCGTGGTGGTAATATTGGAGATGGTGGT
GGAGCTGCAGACCGAGTCATCAATCAGATCCTGACAGAAATGGATGGCATGTCCACAAAAAAGAATGTGT
TTATCATTGGAGCTACCAACCGGCCTGACATCATTGATCCTGCTATCCTAAGACCTGGCCGTCTTGATCA
GCTCATTTATATCCCACTTCCTGATGAGAAGTCCCGTGTTGCCATCCTAAAAGCCAATCTGCGAAAATCC
CCAGTTGCCAAGGATGTGGATTTGGAGTTCTTGGCTAAGATGACTAATGGCTTTTCTGGAGCTGACCTGA
CAGAAATTTGCCAACGTGCTTGTAAACTAGCCATTCGTGAATCTATCGAGAGTGAGATTAGGCGAGAACG
AGAGAGGCAGACAAATCCATCAGCTATGGAAGTAGAAGAGGATGATCCAGTGCCTGAGATCCGCAGAGAT
CACTTTGAGGAAGCCATGCGTTTTGCCCGACGTTCTGTCAGTGATAATGACATTCGGAAGTATGAAATGT
TTGCCCAGACACTGCAGCAAAGTCGAGGTTTTGGCAGCTTCAGATTCCCTTCAGGGAACCAGGGTGGAGC
TGGCCCAAGTCAGGGCAGTGGAGGTGGCACAGGTGGCAATGTGTACACAGAAGACAATGACGATGACCTC
TATGGCGGATCCACCGGATCTAGATAACTGATCATAATCAGCCATACCACATTTGTAGAGGTTTTACTTG
CTTTAAAAAACCTCCCACACCTCCCCCTGAACCTGAAACATAAAATGAATGCAATTGTTGTTGTTAACTT
GTTTATTGCAGCTTATAATGGTTACAAATAAAGCAATAGCATCACAAATTTCACAAATAAAGCATTTTTT
TCACTGCATTCTAGTTGTGGTTTGTCCAAACTCATCAATGTATCTTAACGCGTAAATTGTAAGCGTTAAT
ATTTTGTTAAAATTCGCGTTAAATTTTTGTTAAATCAGCTCATTTTTTAACCAATAGGCCGAAATCGGCA
AAATCCCTTATAAATCAAAAGAATAGACCGAGATAGGGT
[37 nt withheld, positions 3540-3576]
AAAGAACGTGGACTCCAACGTCAAAGG
[49 nt withheld, positions 3604-3652]
T
[91 nt withheld, positions 3654-3744]
G
[124 nt withheld, positions 3746-3869]
CAGGTGGCACTTTTCGGGGAAATGTGCGCGGAACCCCTATTTGTTTATTTTTCTAAATACATTCAAATAT
GTATCCGCTCATGAGACAATAACCCTGATAAATGCTTCAATAATATTGAAAAAGGAAGAGTCCTGAGGCG
GAAAGAACCAGCTGTGGAATGTGTGTCAGTTAGGGTGTGGAAAGTCCCCAGGCTCCCCAGCAGGCAGAAG
TATGCAAAGCATGCATCTCAATTAGTCAGCAACCAGGTGTGGAAAGTCCCCAGGCTCCCCAGCAGGCAGA
AGTATGCAAAGCATGCATCTCAATTAGTCAGCAACCATAGTCCCGCCCCTAACTCCGCCCATCCCGCCCC
TAACTCCGCCCAGTTCCGCCCATTCTCCGCCCCATGGCTGACTAATTTTTTTTATTTATGCAGAGGCCGA
GGCCGCCTCGGCCTCTGAGCTATTCCAGAAGTAGTGAGGAGGCTTTTTTGGAGGCCTAGGCTTTTGCAAA
GATCGATCAAGAGACAGGATGAGGATCGTTTCGCATGATTGAACAAGATGGATTGCACGCAGGTTCTCCG
GCCGCTTGGGTGGAGAGGCTATTCGGCTATGACTGGGCACAACAGACAATCGGCTGCTCTGATGCCGCCG
TGTTCCGGCTGTCAGCGCAGGGGCGCCCGGTTCTTTTTGTCAAGACCGACCTGTCCGGTGCCCTGAATGA
ACTGCAAGACGAGGCAGCGCGGCTATCGTGGCTGGCCACGACGGGCGTTCCTTGCGCAGCTGTGCTCGAC
GTTGTCACTGAAGCGGGAAGGGACTGGCTGCTATTGGGCGAAGTGCCGGGGCAGGATCTCCTGTCATCTC
ACCTTGCTCCTGCCGAGAAAGTATCCATCATGGCTGATGCAATGCGGCGGCTGCATACGCTTGATCCGGC
TACCTGCCCATTCGACCACCAAGCGAAACATCGCATCGAGCGAGCACGTACTCGGATGGAAGCCGGTCTT
GTCGATCAGGATGATCTGGACGAAGAGCATCAGGGGCTCGCGCCAGCCGAACTGTTCGCCAGGCTCAAGG
CGAGCATGCCCGACGGCGAGGATCTCGTCGTGACCCATGGCGATGCCTGCTTGCCGAATATCATGGTGGA
AAATGGCCGCTTTTCTGGATTCATCGACTGTGGCCGGCTGGGTGTGGCGGACCGCTATCAGGACATAGCG
TTGGCTACCCGTGATATTGCTGAAGAGCTTGGCGGCGAATGGGCTGACCGCTTCCTCGTGCTTTACGGTA
TCGCCGCTCCCGATTCGCAGCGCATCGCCTTCTATCGCCTTCTTGACGAGTTCTTCTGAGCGGGACTCTG
GGGTTCGAAATGACCGACCAAGCGACGCCCAACCTGCCATCACGAGATTTCGATTCCACCGCCGCCTTCT
ATGAAAGGTTGGGCTTCGGAATCGTTTTCCGGGACGCCGGCTGGATGATCCTCCAGCGCGGGGATCTCAT
GCTGGAGTTCTTCGCCCACCCTAGGGGGAGGCTAACTGAAACACGGAAGGAGACAATACCGGAAGGAACC
CGCGCTATGACGGCAATAAAAAGACAGAATAAAACGCACGGTGTTGGGTCGTTTGTTCATAAACGCGGGG
TTCGGTCCCAGGGCTGGCACTCTGTCGATACCCCACCGAGACCCCATTGGGGCCAATACGCCCGCGTTTC
TTCCTTTTCCCCACCCCACCCCCCAAGTTCGGGTGAAGGCCCAGGGCTCGCAGCCAACGTCGGGGCGGCA
GGCCCTGCCATAGCCTCAGGTTACTCATATATACTTTAGATTGATTTAAAACTTCATTTTTAATTTAAAA
GGATCTAGGTGAAGATCCTTTTTGATAATCTCATGACCAAAATCCCTTAACGTGAGTTTTCGTTCCACTG
AGCGTCAGACCCCGTAGAAAAGATCAAAGGATCTTCTTGAGATCCTTTTTTTCTGCGCGTAATCTGCTGC
TTGCAAACAAAAAAACCACCGCTACCAGCGGTGGTTTGTTTGCCGGATCAAGAGCTACCAACTCTTTTTC
CGAAGGTAACTGGCTTCAGCAGAGCGCAGATACCAAATACTGTTCTTCTAGTGTAGCCGTAGTTAGGCCA
CCACTTCAAGAACTCTGTAGCACCGCCTACATACCTCGCTCTGCTAATCCTGTTACCAGTGGCTGCTGCC
AGTGGCGATAAGTCGTGTCTTACCGGGTTGGACTCAAGACGATAGTTACCGGATAAGGCGCAGCGGTCGG
GCTGAACGGGGGGTTCGTGCACACAGCCCAGCTTGGAGCGAACGACCTACACCGAACTGAGATACCTACA
GCGTGAGCTATGAGAAAGCGCCACGCTTCCCGAAGGGAGAAAGGCGGACAGGTATCCGGTAAGCGGCAGG
GTCGGAACAGGAGAGCGCACGAGGGAGCTTCCAGGGGGAAACGCCTGGTATCTTTATAGTCCTGTCGGGT
TTCGCCACCTCTGACTTGAGCGTCGATTTTTGTGATGCTCGTCAGGGGGGCGGAGCCTATGGAAAAACGC
CAGCAACGCGGCCTTTTTACGGTTCCTGGCCTTTTGCTGGCCTTTTGCTCACATGTTCTTTCCTGCGTTA
TCCCCTGATTCTGTGGATAACCGTATTACCGCCATGCATTAGTTATTAATAGTAATCAATTACGGGGTCA
TTAGTTCATAGCCCATATATGGAGTTCCGCGTTACATAACTTACGGTAAATGGCCCGCCTGGCTGACCGC
CCAACGACCCCCGCCCATTGACGTCAATAATGACGTATGTTCCCATAGTAACGCCAATAGGGACTTTCCA
TTGACGTCAATGGGTGGAGTATTTACGGTAAACTGCCCACTTGGCAGTACATCAAGTGTATCATATGCCA
AGTACGCCCCCTATTGACGTCAATGACGGTAAATGGCCCGCCTGGCATTATGCCCAGTACATGACCTTAT
GGGACTTTCCTACTTGGCAGTACATCTACGTATTAGTCATCGCTATTACCATGGTGATGCGGTTTTGGCA
GTACATCAATGGGCGTGGATAGCGGTTTGACTCACGGGGATTTCCAAGTCTCCACCCCATTGACGTCAAT
GGGAGTTTGTTTTGGCACCAAAATCAACGGGACTTTCCAAAATGTCGTAACAACTCCGCCCCATTGACGC
AAATGGGCGGTAGGCGTGTACGGTGGGAGGTCTATATAAGCAGAGCTGGTTTAGTGAACCGTCAGATCCG
CTAGCGCTACCGGTCGCCACC
